>Addgene plasmid #144022 | TFORF2426 | addgene full sequence | sequence record 400501 | Addgene NGS Result
TTAATGTAGTCTTATGCAATACTCTTGTAGTCTTGCAACATGGTAACGATGAGTTAGCAACATGCCTTAC
AAGGAGAGAAAAAGCACCGTGCATGCCGATTGGTGGAAGTAAGGTGGTACGATCGTGCCTTATTAGGAAG
GCAACAGACGGGTCTGACATGGATTGGACGAACCACTGAATTGCCGCATTGCAGAGATATTGTATTTAAG
TGCCTAGCTCGATACATAAACGGGTCTCTCTGGTTAGACCAGATCTGAGCCTGGGAGCTCTCTGGCTAAC
TAGGGAACCCACTGCTTAAGCCTCAATAAAGCTTGCCTTGAGTGCTTCAAGTAGTGTGTGCCCGTCTGTT
GTGTGACTCTGGTAACTAGAGATCCCTCAGACCCTTTTAGTCAGTGTGGAAAATCTCTAGCAGTGGCGCC
CGAACAGGGACTTGAAAGCGAAAGGGAAACCAGAGGAGCTCTCTCGACGCAGGACTCGGCTTGCTGAAGC
GCGCACGGCAAGAGGCGAGGGGCGGCGACTGGTGAGTACGCCAAAAATTTTGACTAGCGGAGGCTAGAAG
GAGAGAGATGGGTGCGAGAGCGTCAGTATTAAGCGGGGGAGAATTAGATCGCGATGGGAAAAAATTCGGT
TAAGGCCAGGGGGAAAGAAAAAATATAAATTAAAACATATAGTATGGGCAAGCAGGGAGCTAGAACGATT
CGCAGTTAATCCTGGCCTGTTAGAAACATCAGAAGGCTGTAGACAAATACTGGGACAGCTACAACCATCC
CTTCAGACAGGATCAGAAGAACTTAGATCATTATATAATACAGTAGCAACCCTCTATTGTGTGCATCAAA
GGATAGAGATAAAAGACACCAAGGAAGCTTTAGACAAGATAGAGGAAGAGCAAAACAAAAGTAAGACCAC
CGCACAGCAAGCGGCCGCTGATCTTCAGACCTGGAGGAGGAGATATGAGGGACAATTGGAGAAGTGAATT
ATATAAATATAAAGTAGTAAAAATTGAACCATTAGGAGTAGCACCCACCAAGGCAAAGAGAAGAGTGGTG
CAGAGAGAAAAAAGAGCAGTGGGAATAGGAGCTTTGTTCCTTGGGTTCTTGGGAGCAGCAGGAAGCACTA
TGGGCGCAGCGTCAATGACGCTGACGGTACAGGCCAGACAATTATTGTCTGGTATAGTGCAGCAGCAGAA
CAATTTGCTGAGGGCTATTGAGGCGCAACAGCATCTGTTGCAACTCACAGTCTGGGGCATCAAGCAGCTC
CAGGCAAGAATCCTGGCTGTGGAAAGATACCTAAAGGATCAACAGCTCCTGGGGATTTGGGGTTGCTCTG
GAAAACTCATTTGCACCACTGCTGTGCCTTGGAATGCTAGTTGGAGTAATAAATCTCTGGAACAGATTTG
GAATCACACGACCTGGATGGAGTGGGACAGAGAAATTAACAATTACACAAGCTTAATACACTCCTTAATT
GAAGAATCGCAAAACCAGCAAGAAAAGAATGAACAAGAATTATTGGAATTAGATAAATGGGCAAGTTTGT
GGAATTGGTTTAACATAACAAATTGGCTGTGGTATATAAAATTATTCATAATGATAGTAGGAGGCTTGGT
AGGTTTAAGAATAGTTTTTGCTGTACTTTCTATAGTGAATAGAGTTAGGCAGGGATATTCACCATTATCG
TTTCAGACCCACCTCCCAACCCCGAGGGGACCCATGCATTGCATCTCAATTAGTCAGCAACCAGGTGTGG
AAAGTCCCCAGGCTCCCCAGCAGGCAGAAGTATGCAAAGCATGCGTCTCAATTAGTCAGCAACCATAGTC
CCGCCCCTAACTCCGCCCATCCCGCCCCTAACTCCGCCCAGTTCCGCCCATTCTCCGCCCCATGGCTGAC
TAATTTTTTTTATTTATGCAGAGGCCGAGGCCGCCTCGGCCTCTGAGCTATTCCAGAAGTAGTGAGGAGG
CTTTTTTGGAGGCCTAGGCTTTTGCAAAAAGCTTTCTAGAGGTACCACCGGAGCTTACCATGACCGAGTA
CAAGCCCACGGTGCGCCTCGCCACCCGCGACGACGTCCCCAGGGCCGTACGCACCCTCGCCGCCGCGTTC
GCCGACTACCCCGCCACGCGCCACACCGTCGATCCGGACCGCCACATCGAGCGGGTCACCGAGCTGCAAG
AACTCTTCCTCACGCGCGTCGGGCTCGACATCGGCAAGGTGTGGGTCGCGGACGACGGCGCCGCCGTGGC
GGTCTGGACCACGCCGGAGAGCGTCGAAGCGGGGGCGGTGTTCGCCGAGATCGGCCCGCGCATGGCCGAG
TTGAGCGGTTCCCGGCTGGCCGCGCAGCAACAGATGGAAGGCCTCCTGGCGCCGCACCGGCCCAAGGAGC
CCGCGTGGTTCCTGGCCACCGTCGGCGTCTCGCCCGACCACCAGGGCAAGGGTCTGGGCAGCGCCGTCGT
GCTCCCCGGAGTGGAGGCGGCCGAGCGCGCCGGGGTGCCCGCCTTCCTGGAGACCTCCGCGCCCCGCAAC
CTCCCCTTCTACGAGCGGCTCGGCTTCACCGTCACCGCCGACGTCGAGGTGCCCGAAGGACCGCGCACCT
GGTGCATGACCCGCAAGCCCGGTGCCAGTTAACGAATTCTAGATCTTGAGACAAATGGCAGTATTCATCC
ACAATTTTAAAAGAAAAGGGGGGATTGGGGGGTACAGTGCAGGGGAAAGAATAGTAGACATAATAGCAAC
AGACATACAAACTAAAGAATTACAAAAACAAATTACAAAAATTCAAAATTTTCGGGTTTATTACAGGGAC
AGCAGAGATCCACTTTGGCGCCGGCTCGAGGCCTGCAGGTGCAAAGATGGATAAAGTTTTAAACAGAGAG
GAATCTTTGCAGCTAATGGACCTTCTAGGTCTTGAAAGGAGTGGGAATTGGCTCCGGTGCCCGTCAGTGG
GCAGAGCGCACATCGCCCACAGTCCCCGAGAAGTTGGGGGGAGGGGTCGGCAATTGAACCGGTGCCTAGA
GAAGGTGGCGCGGGGTAAACTGGGAAAGTGATGTCGTGTACTGGCTCCGCCTTTTTCCCGAGGGTGGGGG
AGAACCGTATATAAGTGCAGTAGTCGCCGTGAACGTTCTTTTTCGCAACGGGTTTGCCGCCAGAACACAG
GTAAGTGCCGTGTGTGGTTCCCGCGGGCCTGGCCTCTTTACGGGTTATGGCCCTTGCGTGCCTTGAATTA
CTTCCACCTGGCTGCAGTACGTGATTCTTGATCCCGAGCTTCGGGTTGGAAGTGGGTGGGAGAGTTCGAG
GCCTTGCGCTTAAGGAGCCCCTTCGCCTCGTGCTTGAGTTGAGGCCTGGCCTGGGCGCTGGGGCCGCCGC
GTGCGAATCTGGTGGCACCTTCGCGCCTGTCTCGCTGCTTTCGATAAGTCTCTAGCCATTTAAAATTTTT
GATGACCTGCTGCGACGCTTTTTTTCTGGCAAGATAGTCTTGTAAATGCGGGCCAAGATCTGCACACTGG
TATTTCGGTTTTTGGGGCCGCGGGCGGCGACGGGGCCCGTGCGTCCCAGCGCACATGTTCGGCGAGGCGG
GGCCTGCGAGCGCGGCCACCGAGAATCGGACGGGGGTAGTCTCAAGCTGGCCGGCCTGCTCTGGTGCCTG
GCCTCGCGCCGCCGTGTATCGCCCCGCCCTGGGCGGCAAGGCTGGCCCGGTCGGCACCAGTTGCGTGAGC
GGAAAGATGGCCGCTTCCCGGCCCTGCTGCAGGGAGCTCAAAATGGAGGACGCGGCGCTCGGGAGAGCGG
GCGGGTGAGTCACCCACACAAAGGAAAAGGGCCTTTCCGTCCTCAGCCGTCGCTTCATGTGACTCCACGG
AGTACCGGGCGCCGTCCAGGCACCTCGATTAGTTCTCGAGCTTTTGGAGTACGTCGTCTTTAGGTTGGGG
GGAGGGGTTTTATGCGATGGAGTTTCCCCACACTGAGTGGGTGGAGACTGAAGTTAGGCCAGCTTGGCAC
TTGATGTAATTCTCCTTGGAATTTGCCCTTTTTGAGTTTGGATCTTGGTTCATTCTCAAGCCTCAGACAG
TGGTTCAAAGTTTTTTTCTTCCATTTCAGGTGTCGTGAGGCTAGCACCGCCACCATGGCTCTTCCTCAGG
GATCTTTGACATTCAGGGATGTGGCTGTAGAATTCTCTCAGGAGGAGTGGAAATGCCTGGACCCTGTTCA
GAAAGCTTTGTACAGGGACGTGATGTTGGAGAACTACAGGAACCTCGGCTTCCTGGGACTCTGTCTTCCT
GACCTGAATATTATCTCCATGTTGGAGCAAGGGAAAGAGCCCTGGACTGTGGTGAGCCAAGTGAAAATAG
CGAGGAACCCAAACTGTGGGGAATGCATGAAAGGCGTGATCACCGGTATCTCTCCTAAATGTGTGATCAA
GGAATTACCACCAATACAGAACAGTAACACAGGAGAAAAATTCCAAGCAGTGATGTTGGAAGGACATGAA
AGCTATGACACTGAAAATTTTTACTTCAGGGAAATCCGGAAAAATCTACAGGAAGTTGACTTTCAATGGA
AAGATGGTGAAATAAATTATAAAGAAGGGCCGATGACCCATAAAAACAATCTTACTGGTCAAAGAGTTCG
ACATAGTCAAGGGGACGTAGAAAACAAGCATATGGAAAATCAGCTTATATTAAGGTTTCAGTCCGGTCTG
GGTGAATTGCAGAAATTTCAAACTGCAGAGAAAATTTATGGATGTAATCAAATTGAGAGGACAGTTAATA
ATTGTTTTTTAGCTTCACCACTTCAAAGAATTTTTCCTGGTGTCCAAACCAACATTTCTAGGAAATATGG
GAATGATTTTTTGCAACTTTCGTTACCTACACAAGACGAGAAAACACATATTAGGGAAAAACCTTACATA
GGTAATGAGTGTGGCAAAGCCTTCAGAGTGTCTTCAAGTCTTATTAATCATCAGATGATACATACTACAG
AGAAACCTTACAGATGCAATGAGTCTGGTAAAGCCTTTCATCGGGGCTCACTACTAACAGTACATCAGAT
AGTCCATACAAGAGGGAAACCATACCAATGTGATGTATGTGGCAGGATCTTCAGACAAAATTCAGATCTT
GTAAATCACCGGAGAAGTCACACTGGAGACAAACCCTACATATGTAATGAATGTGGCAAGTCCTTTAGTA
AAAGTTCCCACCTTGCAGTTCATCAGAGAATTCATACTGGAGAGAAACCTTACAAATGTAATCGATGTGG
GAAGTGCTTTAGTCAAAGTTCCTCTCTTGCAACTCATCAGACAGTTCATACTGGAGACAAACCCTACAAA
TGTAATGAATGTGGCAAAACCTTTAAACGGAACTCAAGCCTCACTGCACATCATATAATCCATGCAGGAA
AGAAACCATATACATGTGATGTATGTGGCAAGGTCTTTTATCAGAATTCACAACTTGTAAGGCACCAGAT
AATTCATACTGGAGAGACACCTTACAAATGTAATGAATGTGGCAAGGTCTTCTTTCAACGTTCACGTCTT
GCAGGGCACCGGAGAATTCATACTGGAGAGAAACCCTACAAATGTAATGAATGTGGCAAGGTCTTCAGTC
AACATTCACATCTTGCAGTGCATCAGAGAGTTCATACTGGAGAGAAACCTTACAAATGTAATGAATGTGG
CAAAGCCTTTAATTGGGGCTCATTACTAACTGTACATCAGAGAATTCATACCGGAGAGAAACCTTACAAA
TGTAATGTGTGTGGCAAGGTCTTTAATTACGGTGGATACCTTTCGGTTCATATGAGATGTCATACTGGAG
AGAAACCTCTCCATTGTAATAAATGTGGCATGGTCTTCACTTACTATTCATGCCTAGCACGTCATCAAAG
AATGCATACCGGAGAGAAACCTTACAAATGTAATGTGTGTGGCAAGGTCTTCATTGACAGTGGAAACCTT
TCAATTCATAGGCGAAGTCATACCGGAGAGAAACCTTTCCAGTGTAACGAATGCGGCAAGGTCTTCAGTT
ACTACTCATGCCTAGCACGTCATCGGAAAATTCATACCGGAGAGAAACCTTATAAATGTAATGATTGTGG
CAAAGCCTATACTCAGCGTTCAAGCCTCACTAAACATCTGGTAATTCATACTGGAGAGAACCCTTACCAC
TGTAATGAATTTGGTGAGGCTTTTATCCAAAGTTCAAAACTTGCAAGATATCACAGAAATCCTACTGGGG
AGAAACCACACAAATGTAGTGAATGTGGTAGAACTTTTAGTCATAAAACAAGTCTGGTGTACCATCAGAG
AAGACATACTGGAGAGATGCCATACAAATGTATTGAATGTGGGAAAGTCTTTAACTCCACTACAACCCTG
GCAAGGCATCGGAGAATTCATACTGGAGAGAAACCTTACAAATGTAATGAATGTGGCAAGGTCTTCCGTT
ATCGCTCAGGCCTCGCACGTCATTGGAGTATTCATACTGGAGAGAAACCTTACAAATGTAATGAGTGTGG
CAAAGCCTTTAGAGTACGTTCAATTCTGCTTAATCATCAGATGATGCATACTGGAGAGAAACCTTATAAA
TGTAATGAATGTGGTAAAGCTTTTATCGAAAGGTCAAACTTGGTTTACCATCAGAGAAACCATACTGGAG
AGAAGCCATACAAATGTATGGAATGTGGCAAGGCGTTTGGGCGGCGGTCTTGCCTCACTAAACACCAACG
AATTCATTCTAGTGAAAAACCTTATAAATGTAATGAGTGTGGCAAATCTTACATTAGTCGCTCAGGCCTC
ACTAAACATCAGATAAAACATGCTGGAGAGAACCTTACAACTAAACTCAATGTGGAAAGGCCGTTAGATG
TTGTCCTAACCTCTGGGATCCCCAAATAGTAATGAACTAGTCCGTAACTTGAAAGTATTTCGATTTCTTG
GCTTTATATATCTTGTGGAAAGGACGAGAACTTGTGCCGCCGAACAGGCTAACGCGTTAAGTCGACAATC
AACCTCTGGATTACAAAATTTGTGAAAGATTGACTGGTATTCTTAACTATGTTGCTCCTTTTACGCTATG
TGGATACGCTGCTTTAATGCCTTTGTATCATGCTATTGCTTCCCGTATGGCTTTCATTTTCTCCTCCTTG
TATAAATCCTGGTTGCTGTCTCTTTATGAGGAGTTGTGGCCCGTTGTCAGGCAACGTGGCGTGGTGTGCA
CTGTGTTTGCTGACGCAACCCCCACTGGTTGGGGCATTGCCACCACCTGTCAGCTCCTTTCCGGGACTTT
CGCTTTCCCCCTCCCTATTGCCACGGCGGAACTCATCGCCGCCTGCCTTGCCCGCTGCTGGACAGGGGCT
CGGCTGTTGGGCACTGACAATTCCGTGGTGTTGTCGGGGAAATCATCGTCCTTTCCTTGGCTGCTCGCCT
GTGTTGCCACCTGGATTCTGCGCGGGACGTCCTTCTGCTACGTCCCTTCGGCCCTCAATCCAGCGGACCT
TCCTTCCCGCGGCCTGCTGCCGGCTCTGCGGCCTCTTCCGCGTCTTCGCCTTCGCCCTCAGACGAGTCGG
ATCTCCCTTTGGGCCGCCTCCCCGCGTCGACTTTAAGACCAATGACTTACAAGGCAGCTGTAGATCTTAG
CCACTTTTTAAAAGAAAAGGGGGGACTGGAAGGGCTAATTCACTCCCAACGAAGACAAGATCTGCTTTTT
GCTTGTACTGGGTCTCTCTGGTTAGACCAGATCTGAGCCTGGGAGCTCTCTGGCTAACTAGGGAACCCAC
TGCTTAAGCCTCAATAAAGCTTGCCTTGAGTGCTTCAAGTAGTGTGTGCCCGTCTGTTGTGTGACTCTGG
TAACTAGAGATCCCTCAGACCCTTTTAGTCAGTGTGGAAAATCTCTAGCAGTACGTATAGTAGTTCATGT
CATCTTATTATTCAGTATTTATAACTTGCAAAGAAATGAATATCAGAGAGTGAGAGGAACTTGTTTATTG
CAGCTTATAATGGTTACAAATAAAGCAATAGCATCACAAATTTCACAAATAAAGCATTTTTTTCACTGCA
TTCTAGTTGTGGTTTGTCCAAACTCATCAATGTATCTTATCATGTCTGGCTCTAGCTATCCCGCCCCTAA
CTCCGCCCATCCCGCCCCTAACTCCGCCCAGTTCCGCCCATTCTCCGCCCCATGGCTGACTAATTTTTTT
TATTTATGCAGAGGCCGAGGCCGCCTCGGCCTCTGAGCTATTCCAGAAGTAGTGAGGAGGCTTTTTTGGA
GGCCTAGGGACGTACCCAATTCGCCCTATAGTGAGTCGTATTACGCGCGCTCACTGGCCGTCGTTTTACA
ACGTCGTGACTGGGAAAACCCTGGCGTTACCCAACTTAATCGCCTTGCAGCACATCCCCCTTTCGCCAGC
TGGCGTAATAGCGAAGAGGCCCGCACCGATCGCCCTTCCCAACAGTTGCGCAGCCTGAATGGCGAATGGG
[124 nt withheld, positions 8471-8594]
C
[91 nt withheld, positions 8596-8686]
A
[49 nt withheld, positions 8688-8736]
CCTTTGACGTTGGAGTCCACGTTCTTT
[37 nt withheld, positions 8764-8800]
ACCCTATCTCGGTCTATTCTTTTGATTTATAAGGGATTTTGCCGATTTCGGCCTATTGGTTAAAAAATGA
GCTGATTTAACAAAAATTTAACGCGAATTTTAACAAAATATTAACGCTTACAATTTAGGTGGCACTTTTC
GGGGAAATGTGCGCGGAACCCCTATTTGTTTATTTTTCTAAATACATTCAAATATGTATCCGCTCATGAG
ACAATAACCCTGATAAATGCTTCAATAATATTGAAAAAGGAAGAGTATGAGTATTCAACATTTCCGTGTC
GCCCTTATTCCCTTTTTTGCGGCATTTTGCCTTCCTGTTTTTGCTCACCCAGAAACGCTGGTGAAAGTAA
AAGATGCTGAAGATCAGTTGGGTGCACGAGTGGGTTACATCGAACTGGATCTCAACAGCGGTAAGATCCT
TGAGAGTTTTCGCCCCGAAGAACGTTTTCCAATGATGAGCACTTTTAAAGTTCTGCTATGTGGCGCGGTA
TTATCCCGTATTGACGCCGGGCAAGAGCAACTCGGTCGCCGCATACACTATTCTCAGAATGACTTGGTTG
AGTACTCACCAGTCACAGAAAAGCATCTTACGGATGGCATGACAGTAAGAGAATTATGCAGTGCTGCCAT
AACCATGAGTGATAACACTGCGGCCAACTTACTTCTGACAACGATCGGAGGACCGAAGGAGCTAACCGCT
TTTTTGCACAACATGGGGGATCATGTAACTCGCCTTGATCGTTGGGAACCGGAGCTGAATGAAGCCATAC
CAAACGACGAGCGTGACACCACGATGCCTGTAGCAATGGCAACAACGTTGCGCAAACTATTAACTGGCGA
ACTACTTACTCTAGCTTCCCGGCAACAATTAATAGACTGGATGGAGGCGGATAAAGTTGCAGGACCACTT
CTGCGCTCGGCCCTTCCGGCTGGCTGGTTTATTGCTGATAAATCTGGAGCCGGTGAGCGTGGGTCTCGCG
GTATCATTGCAGCACTGGGGCCAGATGGTAAGCCCTCCCGTATCGTAGTTATCTACACGACGGGGAGTCA
GGCAACTATGGATGAACGAAATAGACAGATCGCTGAGATAGGTGCCTCACTGATTAAGCATTGGTAACTG
TCAGACCAAGTTTACTCATATATACTTTAGATTGATTTAAAACTTCATTTTTAATTTAAAAGGATCTAGG
TGAAGATCCTTTTTGATAATCTCATGACCAAAATCCCTTAACGTGAGTTTTCGTTCCACTGAGCGTCAGA
CCCCGTAGAAAAGATCAAAGGATCTTCTTGAGATCCTTTTTTTCTGCGCGTAATCTGCTGCTTGCAAACA
AAAAAACCACCGCTACCAGCGGTGGTTTGTTTGCCGGATCAAGAGCTACCAACTCTTTTTCCGAAGGTAA
CTGGCTTCAGCAGAGCGCAGATACCAAATACTGTTCTTCTAGTGTAGCCGTAGTTAGGCCACCACTTCAA
GAACTCTGTAGCACCGCCTACATACCTCGCTCTGCTAATCCTGTTACCAGTGGCTGCTGCCAGTGGCGAT
AAGTCGTGTCTTACCGGGTTGGACTCAAGACGATAGTTACCGGATAAGGCGCAGCGGTCGGGCTGAACGG
GGGGTTCGTGCACACAGCCCAGCTTGGAGCGAACGACCTACACCGAACTGAGATACCTACAGCGTGAGCT
ATGAGAAAGCGCCACGCTTCCCGAAGGGAGAAAGGCGGACAGGTATCCGGTAAGCGGCAGGGTCGGAACA
GGAGAGCGCACGAGGGAGCTTCCAGGGGGAAACGCCTGGTATCTTTATAGTCCTGTCGGGTTTCGCCACC
TCTGACTTGAGCGTCGATTTTTGTGATGCTCGTCAGGGGGGCGGAGCCTATGGAAAAACGCCAGCAACGC
GGCCTTTTTACGGTTCCTGGCCTTTTGCTGGCCTTTTGCTCACATGTTCTTTCCTGCGTTATCCCCTGAT
TCTGTGGATAACCGTATTACCGCCTTTGAGTGAGCTGATACCGCTCGCCGCAGCCGAACGACCGAGCGCA
GCGAGTCAGTGAGCGAGGAAGCGGAAGAGCGCCCAATACGCAAACCGCCTCTCCCCGCGCGTTGGCCGAT
TCATTAATGCAGCTGGCACGACAGGTTTCCCGACTGGAAAGCGGGCAGTGAGCGCAACGCAATTAATGTG
AGTTAGCTCACTCATTAGGCACCCCAGGCTTTACACTTTATGCTTCCGGCTCGTATGTTGTGTGGAATTG
TGAGCGGATAACAATTTCACACAGGAAACAGCTATGACCATGATTACGCCAAGCGCGCAATTAACCCTCA
CTAAAGGGAACAAAAGCTGGAGCTGCAAGC
Features (pLannotate 1.2.2; 32 found; start..end, strand, type, name):
      5..231     +  promoter       RSV promoter: Rous sarcoma virus enhancer/promoter
    232..412     +  LTR            5' LTR (truncated): truncated 5' long terminal repeat (LTR) from HIV-1
    459..584     +  misc_feature   HIV-1 Ψ: packaging signal of human immunodeficiency virus type 1
    568..931     +  CDS            HIV-1 gag (fragment): gag protein from human immunodeficiency virus 1; gag
   1077..1310    +  misc_feature   RRE: The Rev response element (RRE) of HIV-1 allows for Rev-dependent mRNA export from the nucleus to the cytoplasm.
   1687..1713    +  CDS            Rev (fragment): human immunodeficiency virus 1 (HIV-1) Rev protein; rev; enhances nuclear export of unspliced and incompletely spliced viral mRNAs
   1720..1743    +  promoter       SV40 promoter (fragment): SV40 early promoter
   1744..1815    +  promoter       SV40 promoter (fragment): SV40 enhancer and early promoter
   1839..1974    +  rep_origin     SV40 ori: SV40 origin of replication
   2020..2616    +  CDS            PuroR (fragment): puromycin N-acetyltransferase; pac from Streptomyces; confers resistance to puromycin
   2665..2782    +  misc_feature   cPPT/CTS: central polypurine tract and central termination sequence of HIV-1
   2847..2913    +  CDS            small t antigen (fragment): SV40 (simian virus 40) small t antigen
   2920..4098    +  promoter       EF-1α promoter: strong constitutive promoter for human elongation factor EF-1α
   4115..4954    +  CDS            ZNF347 (fragment): ZN347_HUMAN - Also known as ZNF1111. Experimental evidence at protein level: Swiss-Prot protein existence level 1. May be involved in transcriptional regulation. From Homo sapiens (Human).
   6812..6886    +  CDS            ZNF841 (fragment): ZN841_HUMAN - Experimental evidence at protein level: Swiss-Prot protein existence level 1. May be involved in transcriptional regulation. From Homo sapiens (Human).
   6902..6955    +  promoter       U6 promoter (fragment): RNA polymerase III promoter for human U6 snRNA
   6997..7585    +  misc_feature   WPRE: woodchuck hepatitis virus posttranscriptional regulatory element
   7636..7655    +  misc_feature   cPPT/CTS (fragment): central polypurine tract and central termination sequence of HIV-1
   7657..7890    +  LTR            3' LTR (ΔU3): self-inactivating 3' long terminal repeat (LTR) from HIV-1
   7968..8089    +  polyA_signal   SV40 poly(A) signal: SV40 polyadenylation signal
   8129..8264    +  rep_origin     SV40 ori: SV40 origin of replication
   8285..8303    -  promoter       T7 promoter: promoter for bacteriophage T7 RNA polymerase
   8311..8466    +  CDS            lacZα (fragment): LacZα fragment of β-galactosidase; lacZ fragment
   8471..8899    +  rep_origin     f1 ori (sequence partly withheld): f1 bacteriophage origin of replication; arrow indicates direction of (+) strand synthesis
   8952..9056    +  promoter       AmpR promoter: bla
   9057..9917    +  CDS            AmpR: β-lactamase; bla; confers resistance to ampicillin, carbenicillin, and related antibiotics
  10088..10676   +  rep_origin     ori: high-copy-number ColE1/pMB1/pBR322/pUC origin of replication
  10859..10951   +  CDS            lacI (fragment): lac repressor; lacI; The lac repressor binds to the lac operator to inhibit transcription in E. coli. This inhibition can be relieved by adding lactose or isopropyl-β-D-thiogalactopyranoside (IPTG).
  10964..10985   +  protein_bind   CAP binding site: CAP binding activates transcription in the presence of cAMP. E. coli catabolite activator protein
  11000..11030   +  promoter       lac promoter: promoter for the E. coli lac operon
  11034..11056   +  protein_bind   lac operator (fragment): The lac repressor binds to the lac operator to inhibit transcription in E. coli. This inhibition can be relieved by adding lactose or isopropyl-β-D-thiogalactopyranoside (IPTG). lac repressor encoded by lacI
  11099..11117   +  promoter       T3 promoter: promoter for bacteriophage T3 RNA polymerase
