[The description below was written by a language model from this plasmid's Addgene catalogue record and pLannotate feature annotations shown in this document.]
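Description:
TFORF2426 is a lentiviral mammalian expression plasmid built on the pLX_TRC317 backbone and carrying the human zinc-finger transcription factor ZNF841 as a synthesized ORF of about 2.9 kb. It belongs to a barcoded transcription factor ORF collection in which each ORF is paired with a unique 24-bp barcode, so that the factor delivered to a cell can be identified in pooled overexpression screens. In bacteria the plasmid replicates from a high-copy ColE1/pUC-type origin and is selected with ampicillin through the β-lactamase gene. An f1 origin and remnants of a lac/lacZα cloning region flanked by T3 and T7 promoters are also present. The depositor notes that the plasmid can recombine during propagation, a common issue with LTR-containing vectors.

The viral cassette has a third-generation, self-inactivating layout. An RSV promoter drives a truncated HIV-1 5' LTR, followed by the Ψ packaging signal with a partial gag sequence and the Rev response element, and the cassette ends in a ΔU3 3' LTR with an SV40 polyadenylation signal downstream. Within the transfer region, SV40 early promoter sequences precede a puromycin N-acetyltransferase gene for selecting transduced cells. A cPPT/CTS element follows, and then the EF-1α promoter drives the ORF, with a WPRE downstream to enhance transcript expression. The automated annotation labels the start of the ORF as a ZNF347 fragment and only a short stretch at its end as ZNF841, leaving the middle unannotated. This most likely reflects homology among zinc-finger family members rather than a different insert. The barcode itself is not annotated in the feature table.
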