Addgene plasmid #144022: TFORF2426
Purpose: Lentiviral vector for overexpressing transcription factor ORFs with unique 24-bp barcodes. Barcodes facilitate identification of transcription factors in pooled screens.
Depositing lab: Feng Zhang. Depositing organization: Broad Institute. Publication: A transcription factor atlas of directed differentiation. Joung J, Ma S, Tay T, Geiger-Schuller KR, Kirchgatterer PC, Verdine VK, Guo B, Arias-Garcia MA, Allen WE, Singh A, Kuksenko O, Abudayyeh OO, Gootenberg JS, Fu Z, Macrae RK, Buenrostro JD, Regev A, Zhang F. Cell. 2023 Jan 5;186(1):209-229.e26. doi: 10.1016/j.cell.2022.11.026. PubMed 36608654.
Backbone
  Vector backbone: pLX_TRC317
  Backbone manufacturer: Broad Institute Genetic Perturbation Platform
  Backbone size w/o insert (bp): 8264
  Vector type: Mammalian Expression, Lentiviral
  Selectable markers: Puromycin
Growth in bacteria
  Bacterial resistance: Ampicillin, 100 μg/mL
  Growth temperature: 37°C
  Growth strain: NEB Stable
  Copy number: High Copy
Gene/Insert
  Gene/Insert name: ZNF841
  Species: H. sapiens (human)
  Insert size (bp): 2876
  Entrez Gene: ZNF841
  Promoter: EF1a
  Cloning method: Unknown
  Sequencing primers: 5′ GGGTGGAGACTGAAGTTAGGCCAG; 3′ CACATAGCGTAAAAGGAGCAACATAG
Terms and licenses: Academic/Nonprofit Terms; Industry Terms: Not Available to Industry
Depositor comments: XM_017026656,XM_017026657,NM_001136499,ENST00000389534,ENST00000594295 . The transcription factor ORF portion of this plasmid was synthesized by Genewiz. Please test multiple small colonies in case of plasmid recombination. To make this collection available in a timely manner, a portion of this collection was not fully sequenced by Addgene. If an Addgene verified full plasmid sequence is not available, please contact us prior to placing an order to request the full sequence.
How to cite: TFORF2426 was a gift from Feng Zhang (Addgene plasmid # 144022 ; http://n2t.net/addgene:144022 ; RRID:Addgene_144022)
