>Addgene plasmid #144022 | TFORF2426 | depositor partial sequence | sequence record 284190 | Insert
ACCGCCACCATGGCTCTTCCTCAGGGATCTTTGACATTCAGGGATGTGGCTGTAGAATTCTCTCAGGAGG
AGTGGAAATGCCTGGACCCTGTTCAGAAAGCTTTGTACAGGGACGTGATGTTGGAGAACTACAGGAACCT
CGGCTTCCTGGGACTCTGTCTTCCTGACCTGAATATTATCTCCATGTTGGAGCAAGGGAAAGAGCCCTGG
ACTGTGGTGAGCCAAGTGAAAATAGCGAGGAACCCAAACTGTGGGGAATGCATGAAAGGCGTGATCACCG
GTATCTCTCCTAAATGTGTGATCAAGGAATTACCACCAATACAGAACAGTAACACAGGAGAAAAATTCCA
AGCAGTGATGTTGGAAGGACATGAAAGCTATGACACTGAAAATTTTTACTTCAGGGAAATCCGGAAAAAT
CTACAGGAAGTTGACTTTCAATGGAAAGATGGTGAAATAAATTATAAAGAAGGGCCGATGACCCATAAAA
ACAATCTTACTGGTCAAAGAGTTCGACATAGTCAAGGGGACGTAGAAAACAAGCATATGGAAAATCAGCT
TATATTAAGGTTTCAGTCCGGTCTGGGTGAATTGCAGAAATTTCAAACTGCAGAGAAAATTTATGGATGT
AATCAAATTGAGAGGACAGTTAATAATTGTTTTTTAGCTTCACCACTTCAAAGAATTTTTCCTGGTGTCC
AAACCAACATTTCTAGGAAATATGGGAATGATTTTTTGCAACTTTCGTTACCTACACAAGACGAGAAAAC
ACATATTAGGGAAAAACCTTACATAGGTAATGAGTGTGGCAAAGCCTTCAGAGTGTCTTCAAGTCTTATT
AATCATCAGATGATACATACTACAGAGAAACCTTACAGATGCAATGAGTCTGGTAAAGCCTTTCATCGGG
GCTCACTACTAACAGTACATCAGATAGTCCATACAAGAGGGAAACCATACCAATGTGATGTATGTGGCAG
GATCTTCAGACAAAATTCAGATCTTGTAAATCACCGGAGAAGTCACACTGGAGACAAACCCTACATATGT
AATGAATGTGGCAAGTCCTTTAGTAAAAGTTCCCACCTTGCAGTTCATCAGAGAATTCATACTGGAGAGA
AACCTTACAAATGTAATCGATGTGGGAAGTGCTTTAGTCAAAGTTCCTCTCTTGCAACTCATCAGACAGT
TCATACTGGAGACAAACCCTACAAATGTAATGAATGTGGCAAAACCTTTAAACGGAACTCAAGCCTCACT
GCACATCATATAATCCATGCAGGAAAGAAACCATATACATGTGATGTATGTGGCAAGGTCTTTTATCAGA
ATTCACAACTTGTAAGGCACCAGATAATTCATACTGGAGAGACACCTTACAAATGTAATGAATGTGGCAA
GGTCTTCTTTCAACGTTCACGTCTTGCAGGGCACCGGAGAATTCATACTGGAGAGAAACCCTACAAATGT
AATGAATGTGGCAAGGTCTTCAGTCAACATTCACATCTTGCAGTGCATCAGAGAGTTCATACTGGAGAGA
AACCTTACAAATGTAATGAATGTGGCAAAGCCTTTAATTGGGGCTCATTACTAACTGTACATCAGAGAAT
TCATACCGGAGAGAAACCTTACAAATGTAATGTGTGTGGCAAGGTCTTTAATTACGGTGGATACCTTTCG
GTTCATATGAGATGTCATACTGGAGAGAAACCTCTCCATTGTAATAAATGTGGCATGGTCTTCACTTACT
ATTCATGCCTAGCACGTCATCAAAGAATGCATACCGGAGAGAAACCTTACAAATGTAATGTGTGTGGCAA
GGTCTTCATTGACAGTGGAAACCTTTCAATTCATAGGCGAAGTCATACCGGAGAGAAACCTTTCCAGTGT
AACGAATGCGGCAAGGTCTTCAGTTACTACTCATGCCTAGCACGTCATCGGAAAATTCATACCGGAGAGA
AACCTTATAAATGTAATGATTGTGGCAAAGCCTATACTCAGCGTTCAAGCCTCACTAAACATCTGGTAAT
TCATACTGGAGAGAACCCTTACCACTGTAATGAATTTGGTGAGGCTTTTATCCAAAGTTCAAAACTTGCA
AGATATCACAGAAATCCTACTGGGGAGAAACCACACAAATGTAGTGAATGTGGTAGAACTTTTAGTCATA
AAACAAGTCTGGTGTACCATCAGAGAAGACATACTGGAGAGATGCCATACAAATGTATTGAATGTGGGAA
AGTCTTTAACTCCACTACAACCCTGGCAAGGCATCGGAGAATTCATACTGGAGAGAAACCTTACAAATGT
AATGAATGTGGCAAGGTCTTCCGTTATCGCTCAGGCCTCGCACGTCATTGGAGTATTCATACTGGAGAGA
AACCTTACAAATGTAATGAGTGTGGCAAAGCCTTTAGAGTACGTTCAATTCTGCTTAATCATCAGATGAT
GCATACTGGAGAGAAACCTTATAAATGTAATGAATGTGGTAAAGCTTTTATCGAAAGGTCAAACTTGGTT
TACCATCAGAGAAACCATACTGGAGAGAAGCCATACAAATGTATGGAATGTGGCAAGGCGTTTGGGCGGC
GGTCTTGCCTCACTAAACACCAACGAATTCATTCTAGTGAAAAACCTTATAAATGTAATGAGTGTGGCAA
ATCTTACATTAGTCGCTCAGGCCTCACTAAACATCAGATAAAACATGCTGGAGAGAACCTTACAACTAAA
CTCAATGTGGAAAGGCCGTTAGATGTTGTCCTAACCTCTGGGATCCCCAAATAGTAATGAACTAGTCCGT
AACTTGAAAGTATTTCGATTTCTTGGCTTTATATATCTTGTGGAAAGGACGAGAACTTGTGCCGCCGAAC
AGGCTA
