>Addgene plasmid #144022 | TFORF2426 | depositor partial sequence | sequence record 284191 | Barcode
GAACTTGTGCCGCCGAACAGGCTA
